Addgene plasmid #176968: GLI1_pcDNA6.2/EmGFP-Bsd
Purpose: Mammalian expression vector encoding GLI1 and EmGFP-Bsd
Depositing lab: Roger Reeves. Depositing organization: Johns Hopkins University and School of Medicine. Publication: Overexpression screen of chromosome 21 genes reveals modulators of Sonic hedgehog signaling relevant to Down syndrome. Moyer AJ, Fernandez FX, Li Y, Klinedinst DK, Florea LD, Kazuki Y, Oshimura M, Reeves RH. Dis Model Mech. 2023 Apr 1;16(4):dmm049712. doi: 10.1242/dmm.049712. Epub 2023 Apr 13. PubMed 36995257.
Backbone
  Vector backbone: pcDNA6.2/EmGFP-Bsd/V5-DEST
  Backbone manufacturer: Invitrogen (V36620)
  Backbone size w/o insert (bp): 5983
  Vector type: Mammalian Expression
  Selectable markers: EmGFP fused to Blasticidin (bsd)-resistance marker
Growth in bacteria
  Bacterial resistance: Ampicillin, 100 μg/mL
  Growth temperature: 37°C
  Growth strain: DH5alpha
  Copy number: High Copy
Gene/Insert
  Gene/Insert name: GLI1 (alt names: GLI; PPD1)
  Species: H. sapiens (human)
  Insert size (bp): 3330
  Entrez Gene: GLI1 (a.k.a. GLI, PAPA8, PPD1)
  Promoter: CMV
  Cloning method: Gateway Cloning
  Sequencing primers: 5′ T7; 3′ V5 reverse
Resource information
  A portion of this plasmid was derived from a plasmid made by: Derived from Addgene #82123
Terms and licenses: Academic/Nonprofit Terms; Industry Terms: Not Available to Industry
Depositor comments: GLI1 (NM_005269.2) expressed under the control of CMV promoter and EmGFP-Bsd under the control of PGK
How to cite: GLI1_pcDNA6.2/EmGFP-Bsd was a gift from Roger Reeves (Addgene plasmid # 176968 ; http://n2t.net/addgene:176968 ; RRID:Addgene_176968)
