[The description below was written by a language model from this plasmid's Addgene catalogue record and pLannotate feature annotations shown in this document.]
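Description:
GLI1_pcDNA6.2/EmGFP-Bsd is a mammalian expression plasmid built on the Invitrogen pcDNA6.2/EmGFP-Bsd/V5-DEST Gateway destination backbone, carrying the human GLI1 coding sequence, a zinc-finger transcriptional effector of Sonic hedgehog signalling. It is maintained in E. coli as a high-copy plasmid through a ColE1/pUC-type origin and selected with ampicillin via the β-lactamase gene. An f1 origin is also present. The sequenced plasmid is about 9.3 kb, consistent with a roughly 3.3 kb insert in a roughly 6 kb backbone.

The GLI1 open reading frame was introduced by Gateway recombination and sits between attB1 and attB2 site remnants, downstream of the CMV immediate early enhancer and promoter, with a T7 promoter just upstream that also serves as a sequencing primer site. A V5 epitope tag lies after attB2 and is followed by the HSV TK polyadenylation signal. The record does not state whether GLI1 is read through in frame to V5 or ends at its own stop codon. A second, independent cassette uses the mouse PGK promoter, paired with the bacterial EM7 promoter, to drive Emerald GFP fused to blasticidin S deaminase, terminated by an SV40 poly(A) signal. This fusion lets transfected cells be identified by green fluorescence and, if desired, selected with blasticidin. Short annotated fragments such as HIV LTR, bGH poly(A), bleomycin-resistance and lacI matches appear to be backbone remnants or partial homology hits rather than functional parts.

The associated publication describes an overexpression screen for modulators of Sonic hedgehog signalling in the context of Down syndrome. The record does not state what specific role the GLI1 construct played in that screen.
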