Features (pLannotate 1.2.2; 26 found; start..end, strand, type, name):
      1..380     +  enhancer       CMV enhancer: human cytomegalovirus immediate early enhancer
    381..584     +  promoter       CMV promoter: human cytomegalovirus (CMV) immediate early promoter
    580..613     +  LTR            5' LTR (truncated) (fragment): truncated 5' long terminal repeat (LTR) from HIV-1
    629..647     +  promoter       T7 promoter: promoter for bacteriophage T7 RNA polymerase
    678..695     +  protein_bind   attB1 (fragment): mutant version of attB; core recombination site for the Gateway® BP reaction BP Clonase™
    704..4021    +  CDS            GLI1: GLI1_HUMAN - Also known as GLI. Experimental evidence at protein level: Swiss-Prot protein existence level 1. [Isoform 2]: Acts as a transcriptional activator, but activates a different set of genes than isoform 1. Activates expression of CD24, unlike isoform 1. Mediates SHH signaling. Promotes cancer cell migration. From Homo sapiens (Human).
   4032..4049    -  protein_bind   attB2 (fragment): mutant version of attB; core recombination site for the Gateway® BP reaction BP Clonase™
   4076..4117    +  CDS            V5 tag: epitope tag from simian virus 5
   4201..4249    +  polyA_signal   HSV TK poly(A) signal: herpes simplex virus thymidine kinase polyadenylation signal (Cole and Stacy, 1985)
   4340..4356    -  polyA_signal   bGH poly(A) signal (fragment): bovine growth hormone polyadenylation signal
   4451..4879    +  rep_origin     f1 ori (sequence partly withheld): f1 bacteriophage origin of replication; arrow indicates direction of (+) strand synthesis
   4894..5381    +  promoter       PGK promoter: mouse phosphoglycerate kinase 1 promoter
   5395..5442    +  promoter       EM7 promoter: synthetic bacterial promoter&nbsp
   5461..6177    +  CDS            Emerald: Emerald is a basic (constitutively fluorescent) green fluorescent protein published in 1998, derived from Aequorea victoria. It is reported to be a very rapidly-maturing weak dimer.
   6177..6573    +  CDS            BSD (fragment): blasticidin S deaminase; Aspergillus terreus BSD; confers resistance to blasticidin
   6574..6601    +  CDS            BleoR (fragment): antibiotic-binding protein; Sh ble from Streptoalloteichus hindustanus; confers resistance to bleomycin, phleomycin, and Zeocin™
   6611..6736    +  CDS            ble (fragment): BLE_KLEPN - Experimental evidence at protein level: Swiss-Prot protein existence level 1. Binding protein with a strong affinity to the bleomycin family of antibiotics. Binds to CL990; an antimitotic-antibiotic compound. From Klebsiella pneumoniae.
   6731..6852    +  polyA_signal   SV40 poly(A) signal: SV40 polyadenylation signal
   6925..6941    -  protein_bind   lac operator: The lac repressor binds to the lac operator to inhibit transcription in E. coli. This inhibition can be relieved by adding lactose or isopropyl-β-D-thiogalactopyranoside (IPTG). lac repressor encoded by lacI
   6949..6979    -  promoter       lac promoter: promoter for the E. coli lac operon
   6994..7015    -  protein_bind   CAP binding site: CAP binding activates transcription in the presence of cAMP. E. coli catabolite activator protein
   7028..7120    -  CDS            lacI (fragment): lac repressor; lacI; The lac repressor binds to the lac operator to inhibit transcription in E. coli. This inhibition can be relieved by adding lactose or isopropyl-β-D-thiogalactopyranoside (IPTG).
   7303..7891    -  rep_origin     ori: high-copy-number ColE1/pMB1/pBR322/pUC origin of replication
   8062..8922    -  CDS            AmpR: β-lactamase; bla; confers resistance to ampicillin, carbenicillin, and related antibiotics
   8923..9027    -  promoter       AmpR promoter: bla
   9086..9138    -  misc_feature   bom (fragment): basis of mobility region from pBR322
>Addgene plasmid #176968 | GLI1_pcDNA6.2/EmGFP-Bsd | addgene full sequence | sequence record 349727 | Addgene NGS Result
GACATTGATTATTGACTAGTTATTAATAGTAATCAATTACGGGGTCATTAGTTCATAGCCCATATATGGA
GTTCCGCGTTACATAACTTACGGTAAATGGCCCGCCTGGCTGACCGCCCAACGACCCCCGCCCATTGACG
TCAATAATGACGTATGTTCCCATAGTAACGCCAATAGGGACTTTCCATTGACGTCAATGGGTGGAGTATT
TACGGTAAACTGCCCACTTGGCAGTACATCAAGTGTATCATATGCCAAGTACGCCCCCTATTGACGTCAA
TGACGGTAAATGGCCCGCCTGGCATTATGCCCAGTACATGACCTTATGGGACTTTCCTACTTGGCAGTAC
ATCTACGTATTAGTCATCGCTATTACCATGGTGATGCGGTTTTGGCAGTACATCAATGGGCGTGGATAGC
GGTTTGACTCACGGGGATTTCCAAGTCTCCACCCCATTGACGTCAATGGGAGTTTGTTTTGGCACCAAAA
TCAACGGGACTTTCCAAAATGTCGTAACAACTCCGCCCCATTGACGCAAATGGGCGGTAGGCGTGTACGG
TGGGAGGTCTATATAAGCAGAGCTCTCTGGCTAACTAGAGAACCCACTGCTTACTGGCTTATCGAAATTA
ATACGACTCACTATAGGGAGACCCAAGCTGGCTAGTTAAGCTATCAACAAGTTTGTACAAAAAAGTTGGC
ACCATGTTCAACTCGATGACCCCACCACCAATCAGTAGCTATGGCGAGCCCTGCTGTCTCCGGCCCCTCC
CCAGTCAGGGGGCCCCCAGTGTGGGGACAGAAGGACTGTCTGGCCCGCCCTTCTGCCACCAAGCTAACCT
CATGTCCGGCCCCCACAGTTATGGGCCAGCCAGAGAGACCAACAGCTGCACCGAGGGCCCACTCTTTTCT
TCTCCCCGGAGTGCAGTCAAGTTGACCAAGAAGCGGGCACTGTCCATCTCACCTCTGTCGGATGCCAGCC
TGGACCTGCAGACGGTTATCCGCACCTCACCCAGCTCCCTCGTAGCTTTCATCAACTCGCGATGCACATC
TCCAGGAGGCTCCTACGGTCATCTCTCCATTGGCACCATGAGCCCATCTCTGGGATTCCCAGCCCAGATG
AATCACCAAAAAGGGCCCTCGCCTTCCTTTGGGGTCCAGCCTTGTGGTCCCCATGACTCTGCCCGGGGTG
GGATGATCCCACATCCTCAGTCCCGGGGACCCTTCCCAACTTGCCAGCTGAAGTCTGAGCTGGACATGCT
GGTTGGCAAGTGCCGGGAGGAACCCTTGGAAGGTGATATGTCCAGCCCCAACTCCACAGGCATACAGGAT
CCCCTGTTGGGGATGCTGGATGGGCGGGAGGACCTCGAGAGAGAGGAGAAGCGTGAGCCTGAATCTGTGT
ATGAAACTGACTGCCGTTGGGATGGCTGCAGCCAGGAATTTGACTCCCAAGAGCAGCTGGTGCACCACAT
CAACAGCGAGCACATCCACGGGGAGCGGAAGGAGTTCGTGTGCCACTGGGGGGGCTGCTCCAGGGAGCTG
AGGCCCTTCAAAGCCCAGTACATGCTGGTGGTTCACATGCGCAGACACACTGGCGAGAAGCCACACAAGT
GCACGTTTGAAGGGTGCCGGAAGTCATACTCACGCCTCGAAAACCTGAAGACGCACCTGCGGTCACACAC
GGGTGAGAAGCCATACATGTGTGAGCACGAGGGCTGCAGTAAAGCCTTCAGCAATGCCAGTGACCGAGCC
AAGCACCAGAATCGGACCCATTCCAATGAGAAGCCGTATGTATGTAAGCTCCCTGGCTGCACCAAACGCT
ATACAGATCCTAGCTCGCTGCGAAAACATGTCAAGACAGTGCATGGTCCTGACGCCCATGTGACCAAACG
GCACCGTGGGGATGGCCCCCTGCCTCGGGCACCATCCATTTCTACAGTGGAGCCCAAGAGGGAGCGGGAA
GGAGGTCCCATCAGGGAGGAAAGCAGACTGACTGTGCCAGAGGGTGCCATGAAGCCACAGCCAAGCCCTG
GGGCCCAGTCATCCTGCAGCAGTGACCACTCCCCGGCAGGGAGTGCAGCCAATACAGACAGTGGTGTGGA
AATGACTGGCAATGCAGGGGGCAGCACTGAAGACCTCTCCAGCTTGGACGAGGGACCTTGCATTGCTGGC
ACTGGTCTGTCCACTCTTCGCCGCCTTGAGAACCTCAGGCTGGACCAGCTACATCAACTCCGGCCAATAG
GGACCCGGGGTCTCAAACTGCCCAGCTTGTCCCACACCGGTACCACTGTGTCCCGCCGCGTGGGCCCCCC
AGTCTCTCTTGAACGCCGCAGCAGCAGCTCCAGCAGCATCAGCTCTGCCTATACTGTCAGCCGCCGCTCC
TCCCTGGCCTCTCCTTTCCCCCCTGGCTCCCCACCAGAGAATGGAGCATCCTCCCTGCCTGGCCTTATGC
CTGCCCAGCACTACCTGCTTCGGGCAAGATATGCTTCAGCCAGAGGGGGTGGTACTTCGCCCACTGCAGC
ATCCAGCCTGGATCGGATAGGTGGTCTTCCCATGCCTCCTTGGAGAAGCCGAGCCGAGTATCCAGGATAC
AACCCCAATGCAGGGGTCACCCGGAGGGCCAGTGACCCAGCCCAGGCTGCTGACCGTCCTGCTCCAGCTA
GAGTCCAGAGGTTCAAGAGCCTGGGCTGTGTCCATACCCCACCCACTGTGGCAGGGGGAGGACAGAACTT
TGATCCTTACCTCCCAACCTCTGTCTACTCACCACAGCCCCCCAGCATCACTGAGAATGCTGCCATGGAT
GCTAGAGGGCTACAGGAAGAGCCAGAAGTTGGGACCTCCATGGTGGGCAGTGGTCTGAACCCCTATATGG
ACTTCCCACCTACTGATACTCTGGGATATGGGGGACCTGAAGGGGCAGCAGCTGAGCCTTATGGAGCGAG
GGGTCCAGGCTCTCTGCCTCTTGGGCCTGGTCCACCCACCAACTATGGCCCCAACCCCTGTCCCCAGCAG
GCCTCATATCCTGACCCCACCCAAGAAACATGGGGTGAGTTCCCTTCCCACTCTGGGCTGTACCCAGGCC
CCAAGGCTCTAGGTGGAACCTACAGCCAGTGTCCTCGACTTGAACATTATGGACAAGTGCAAGTCAAGCC
AGAACAGGGGTGCCCAGTGGGGTCTGACTCCACAGGACTGGCACCCTGCCTCAATGCCCACCCCAGTGAG
GGGCCCCCACATCCACAGCCTCTCTTTTCCCATTACCCCCAGCCCTCTCCTCCCCAATATCTCCAGTCAG
GCCCCTATACCCAGCCACCCCCTGATTATCTTCCTTCAGAACCCAGGCCTTGCCTGGACTTTGATTCCCC
CACCCATTCCACAGGGCAGCTCAAGGCTCAGCTTGTGTGTAATTATGTTCAATCTCAACAGGAGCTACTG
TGGGAGGGTGGGGGCAGGGAAGATGCCCCCGCCCAGGAACCTTCCTACCAGAGTCCCAAGTTTCTGGGGG
GTTCCCAGGTTAGCCCAAGCCGTGCTAAAGCTCCAGTGAACACATATGGACCTGGCTTTGGACCCAACTT
GCCCAATCACAAGTCAGGTTCCTATCCCACCCCTTCACCATGCCATGAAAATTTTGTAGTGGGGGCAAAT
AGGGCTTCACATAGGGCAGCAGCACCACCTCGACTTCTGCCCCCATTGCCCACTTGCTATGGGCCTCTCA
AAGTGGGAGGCACAAACCCCAGCTGTGGTCATCCTGAGGTGGGCAGGCTAGGAGGGGGTCCTGCCTTGTA
CCCTCCTCCCGAAGGACAGGTATGTAACCCCCTGGACTCTCTTGATCTTGACAACACTCAGCTGGACTTT
GTGGCTATTCTGGATGAGCCCCAGGGGCTGAGTCCTCCTCCTTCCCATGATCAGCGGGGCAGCTCTGGAC
ATACCCCACCTCCCTCTGGGCCCCCCAACATGGCTGTGGGCAACATGAGTGTCTTACTGAGATCCCTACC
TGGGGAAACAGAATTCCTCAACTCTAGTGCCTAATTGCCAACTTTCTTGTACAAAGTGGTTGATCTAGAG
GGCCCGCGGTTCGAAGGTAAGCCTATCCCTAACCCTCTCCTCGGTCTCGATTCTACGCGTACCGGTTAGT
AATGAGTTTAAACGGGGGAGGCTAACTGAAACACGGAAGGAGACAATACCGGAAGGAACCCGCGCTATGA
CGGCAATAAAAAGACAGAATAAAACGCACGGGTGTTGGGTCGTTTGTTCATAAACGCGGGGTTCGGTCCC
AGGGCTGGCACTCTGTCGATACCCCACCGAGACCCCATTGGGGCCAATACGCCCGCGTTTCTTCCTTTTC
CCCACCCCACCCCCCAAGTTCGGGTGAAGGCCCAGGGCTCGCAGCCAACGTCGGGGCGGCAGGCCCTGCC
ATAGCAGATCTGCGCAGCTGGGGCTCTAGGGGGTATCCCC
[124 nt withheld, positions 4451-4574]
C
[91 nt withheld, positions 4576-4666]
A
[49 nt withheld, positions 4668-4716]
CCTTTGACGTTGGAGTCCACGTTCTTT
[37 nt withheld, positions 4744-4780]
ACCCTATCTCGGTCTATTCTTTTGATTTATAAGGGATTTTGCCGATTTCGGCCTATTGGTTAAAAAATGA
GCTGATTTAACAAAAATTTAACGCGAATTATCCTCGAGCTACCGGGTAGGGGAGGCGCTTTTCCCAAGGC
AGTCTGGAGCATGCGCTTTAGCAGCCCCGCTGGGCACTTGGCGCTACACAAGTGGCCTCTGGCCTCGCAC
ACATTCCACATCCACCGGTAGGCGCCAACCGGCTCCGTTCTTTGGTGGCCCCTTCGCGCCACCTTCTACT
CCTCCCCTAGTCAGGAAGTTCCCCCCCGCCCCGCAGCTCGCGTCGTGCAGGACGTGACAAATGGAAGTAG
CACGTCTCACTAGTCTCGTGCAGATGGACAGCACCGCTGAGCAATGGAAGCGGGTAGGCCTTTGGGGCAG
CGGCCAATAGCAGCTTTGCTCCTTCGCTTTCTGGGCTCAGAGGCTGGGAAGGGGTGGGTCCGGGGGCGGG
CTCAGGGGCGGGGCGGGCGCCCGAAGGTCCTCCGGAGGCCCGGCATTCTGCACGCTTCAAAAGCGCACGT
CTGCCGCGCTGTTCTCCTCTTCCTCATCTCCGGGCCTTTCGACTCTAGACACGTGTTGACAATTAATCAT
CGGCATAGTATATCGGCATAGTATAATACGACAAGGTGAGGAACTAAACCATGGTGAGCAAGGGCGAGGA
GCTGTTCACCGGGGTGGTGCCCATCCTGGTCGAGCTGGACGGCGACGTAAACGGCCACAAGTTCAGCGTG
TCCGGCGAGGGCGAGGGCGATGCCACCTACGGCAAGCTGACCCTGAAGTTCATCTGCACCACCGGCAAGC
TGCCCGTGCCCTGGCCCACCCTCGTGACCACCTTCACCTACGGCGTGCAGTGCTTCGCCCGCTACCCCGA
CCACATGAAGCAGCACGACTTCTTCAAGTCCGCCATGCCCGAAGGCTACGTCCAGGAGCGCACCATCTTC
TTCAAGGACGACGGCAACTACAAGACCCGCGCCGAGGTGAAGTTCGAGGGCGACACCCTGGTGAACCGCA
TCGAGCTGAAGGGCATCGACTTCAAGGAGGACGGCAACATCCTGGGGCACAAGCTGGAGTACAACTACAA
CAGCCACAAGGTCTATATCACCGCCGACAAGCAGAAGAACGGCATCAAGGTGAACTTCAAGACCCGCCAC
AACATCGAGGACGGCAGCGTGCAGCTCGCCGACCACTACCAGCAGAACACCCCCATCGGCGACGGCCCCG
TGCTGCTGCCCGACAACCACTACCTGAGCACCCAGTCCGCCCTGAGCAAAGACCCCAACGAGAAGCGCGA
TCACATGGTCCTGCTGGAGTTCGTGACCGCCGCCGGGATCACTCTCGGCATGGACGAGCTGTACAAGGCC
AAGCCTTTGTCTCAAGAAGAATCCACCCTCATTGAAAGAGCAACGGCTACAATCAACAGCATCCCCATCT
CTGAAGACTACAGCGTCGCCAGCGCAGCTCTCTCTAGCGACGGCCGCATCTTCACTGGTGTCAATGTATA
TCATTTTACTGGGGGACCTTGTGCAGAACTCGTGGTGCTGGGCACTGCTGCTGCTGCGGCAGCTGGCAAC
CTGACTTGTATCGTCGCGATCGGAAATGAGAACAGGGGCATCTTGAGCCCCTGCGGACGGTGCCGACAGG
TGCTTCTCGATCTGCATCCTGGGATCAAAGCCATAGTGAAGGACAGTGATGGACAGCCGACGGCAGTTGG
GATTCGTGAATTGCTGCCCTCTGGTTATGTGTGGGAGGGCTAAGCACTTCGTGGCCGAGGAGCAGGACTG
ACACGTGCTACGAGATTTCGATTCCACCGCCGCCTTCTATGAAAGGTTGGGCTTCGGAATCGTTTTCCGG
GACGCCGGCTGGATGATCCTCCAGCGCGGGGATCTCATGCTGGAGTTCTTCGCCCACCCCAACTTGTTTA
TTGCAGCTTATAATGGTTACAAATAAAGCAATAGCATCACAAATTTCACAAATAAAGCATTTTTTTCACT
GCATTCTAGTTGTGGTTTGTCCAAACTCATCAATGTATCTTATCATGTCTGTATACCGTCGACCTCTAGC
TAGAGCTTGGCGTAATCATGGTCATAGCTGTTTCCTGTGTGAAATTGTTATCCGCTCACAATTCCACACA
ACATACGAGCCGGAAGCATAAAGTGTAAAGCCTGGGGTGCCTAATGAGTGAGCTAACTCACATTAATTGC
GTTGCGCTCACTGCCCGCTTTCCAGTCGGGAAACCTGTCGTGCCAGCTGCATTAATGAATCGGCCAACGC
GCGGGGAGAGGCGGTTTGCGTATTGGGCGCTCTTCCGCTTCCTCGCTCACTGACTCGCTGCGCTCGGTCG
TTCGGCTGCGGCGAGCGGTATCAGCTCACTCAAAGGCGGTAATACGGTTATCCACAGAATCAGGGGATAA
CGCAGGAAAGAACATGTGAGCAAAAGGCCAGCAAAAGGCCAGGAACCGTAAAAAGGCCGCGTTGCTGGCG
TTTTTCCATAGGCTCCGCCCCCCTGACGAGCATCACAAAAATCGACGCTCAAGTCAGAGGTGGCGAAACC
CGACAGGACTATAAAGATACCAGGCGTTTCCCCCTGGAAGCTCCCTCGTGCGCTCTCCTGTTCCGACCCT
GCCGCTTACCGGATACCTGTCCGCCTTTCTCCCTTCGGGAAGCGTGGCGCTTTCTCATAGCTCACGCTGT
AGGTATCTCAGTTCGGTGTAGGTCGTTCGCTCCAAGCTGGGCTGTGTGCACGAACCCCCCGTTCAGCCCG
ACCGCTGCGCCTTATCCGGTAACTATCGTCTTGAGTCCAACCCGGTAAGACACGACTTATCGCCACTGGC
AGCAGCCACTGGTAACAGGATTAGCAGAGCGAGGTATGTAGGCGGTGCTACAGAGTTCTTGAAGTGGTGG
CCTAACTACGGCTACACTAGAAGAACAGTATTTGGTATCTGCGCTCTGCTGAAGCCAGTTACCTTCGGAA
AAAGAGTTGGTAGCTCTTGATCCGGCAAACAAACCACCGCTGGTAGCGGTGGTTTTTTTGTTTGCAAGCA
GCAGATTACGCGCAGAAAAAAAGGATCTCAAGAAGATCCTTTGATCTTTTCTACGGGGTCTGACGCTCAG
TGGAACGAAAACTCACGTTAAGGGATTTTGGTCATGAGATTATCAAAAAGGATCTTCACCTAGATCCTTT
TAAATTAAAAATGAAGTTTTAAATCAATCTAAAGTATATATGAGTAAACTTGGTCTGACAGTTACCAATG
CTTAATCAGTGAGGCACCTATCTCAGCGATCTGTCTATTTCGTTCATCCATAGTTGCCTGACTCCCCGTC
GTGTAGATAACTACGATACGGGAGGGCTTACCATCTGGCCCCAGTGCTGCAATGATACCGCGAGACCCAC
GCTCACCGGCTCCAGATTTATCAGCAATAAACCAGCCAGCCGGAAGGGCCGAGCGCAGAAGTGGTCCTGC
AACTTTATCCGCCTCCATCCAGTCTATTAATTGTTGCCGGGAAGCTAGAGTAAGTAGTTCGCCAGTTAAT
AGTTTGCGCAACGTTGTTGCCATTGCTACAGGCATCGTGGTGTCACGCTCGTCGTTTGGTATGGCTTCAT
TCAGCTTCGGTTCCCAACGATCAAGGCGAGTTACATGATCCCCCATGTTGTGCAAAAAAGCGGTTAGCTC
CTTCGGTCCTCCGATCGTTGTCAGAAGTAAGTTGGCCGCAGTGTTATCACTCATGGTTATGGCAGCACTG
CATAATTCTCTTACTGTCATGCCATCCGTAAGATGCTTTTCTGTGACTGGTGAGTACTCAACCAAGTCAT
TCTGAGAATAGTGTATGCGGCGACCGAGTTGCTCTTGCCCGGCGTCAATACGGGATAATACCGCGCCACA
TAGCAGAACTTTAAAAGTGCTCATCATTGGAAAACGTTCTTCGGGGCGAAAACTCTCAAGGATCTTACCG
CTGTTGAGATCCAGTTCGATGTAACCCACTCGTGCACCCAACTGATCTTCAGCATCTTTTACTTTCACCA
GCGTTTCTGGGTGAGCAAAAACAGGAAGGCAAAATGCCGCAAAAAAGGGAATAAGGGCGACACGGAAATG
TTGAATACTCATACTCTTCCTTTTTCAATATTATTGAAGCATTTATCAGGGTTATTGTCTCATGAGCGGA
TACATATTTGAATGTATTTAGAAAAATAAACAAATAGGGGTTCCGCGCACATTTCCCCGAAAAGTGCCAC
CTGACGTCGACGGATCGGGAGATCTCCCGATCCCCTATGGTGCACTCTCAGTACAATCTGCTCTGATGCC
GCATAGTTAAGCCAGTATCTGCTCCCTGCTTGTGTGTTGGAGGTCGCTGAGTAGTGCGCGAGCAAAATTT
AAGCTACAACAAGGCAAGGCTTGACCGACAATTGCATGAAGAATCTGCTTAGGGTTAGGCGTTTTGCGCT
GCTTCGCGATGTACGGGCCAGATATACGCGTT
